>Addgene plasmid #104286 | pHH0103 ARHGAP9 WW domain | addgene full sequence | sequence record 203478 | Addgene NGS Result
TTGACAATTAATCATCGGCTCGTATAATGTGTGGAATTGTGAGCGGATAACAATTTCACACAGGAAACAG
CCAGTCCGTTTAGGTGTTTTCACGAGCACTTCACCAACAAGGACCATAGATTATGAAAATCGAAGAACAC
CATCACCATCACCATTCCAGCGGTAAGCTTATGTCCCCTATACTAGGTTATTGGAAAATTAAGGGCCTTG
TGCAACCCACTCGACTTCTTTTGGAATATCTTGAAGAAAAATATGAAGAGCATTTGTATGAGCGCGATGA
AGGTGATAAATGGCGAAACAAAAAGTTTGAATTGGGTTTGGAGTTTCCCAATCTTCCTTATTATATTGAT
GGTGATGTTAAATTAACACAGTCTATGGCCATCATACGTTATATAGCTGACAAGCACAACATGTTGGGTG
GTTGTCCAAAAGAGCGTGCAGAGATTTCAATGCTTGAAGGAGCGGTTTTGGATATTAGATACGGTGTTTC
GAGAATTGCATATAGTAAAGACTTTGAAACTCTCAAAGTTGATTTTCTTAGCAAGCTACCTGAAATGCTG
AAAATGTTCGAAGATCGTTTATGTCATAAAACATATTTAAATGGTGATCATGTAACCCATCCTGACTTCA
TGTTGTATGACGCTCTTGATGTTGTTTTATACATGGACCCAATGTGCCTGGATGCGTTCCCAAAATTAGT
TTGTTTTAAAAAACGTATTGAAGCTATCCCACAAATTGATAAGTACTTGAAATCCAGCAAGTATATAGCA
TGGCCTTTGCAGGGCTGGCAAGCCACGTTTGGTGGTGGCGACCATCCTCCAAAATCGGATCTGGAAGTTC
TGTTCCAGGGGCCCCTGTCCAGCGGTCTGGTTCCGCGTGGTTCCGGTACCGCGGCCCAGCCGGCCGAAAA
TCTGTACTTCCAAGGTCGTCGTGCCTCTGTGGAGCTCCCGCTGCTGCAACGTCCGGATGCGTGGGAACAA
CATCTGGATCCGAACTCAGGTCGCTGCTTCTATATCAACTCTCTGACGGGCTGCAAAAGCTGGAAACCGC
CGCGTCGCTCTCGTTAGGCGGCCGCATA
[142 nt withheld, positions 1079-1220]
C
[98 nt withheld, positions 1222-1319]
AGTTTGTACTGGTGACGAAACTCAGTGTCTAGCTAGAGTGGC
[149 nt withheld, positions 1362-1510]
T
[41 nt withheld, positions 1512-1552]
T
[62 nt withheld, positions 1554-1615]
A
[35 nt withheld, positions 1617-1651]
CCTCCCTCAATCGGTTGAATGTCGCCCTTTTGTCTTTGGCGCTGGTAAACCATATGAA
[86 nt withheld, positions 1710-1795]
T
[54 nt withheld, positions 1797-1850]
CTAGCGCCGCCCTATACCTTGTCTGCCTCCCCGCGTTGCGTCGCGGTGCATGGAGCCGGGCCACCTCGAC
CTGAATGGAAGCCGGCGGCACCTCGCTAACGGATTCACCACTCCAAGAATTGGAGCCAATCAATTCTTGC
GGAGAACTGTGAATGCGCAAACCAACCCTTGGCAGAACATATCCATCGCGTCCGCCATCTCCAGCAGCCG
CACGCGGCGCATCTCGGGCAGCGTTGGGTCCTGGCCACGGGTGCGCATGATCGTGCTCCTGTCGTTGAGG
ACCCGGCTAGGCTGGCGGGGTTGCCTTACTGGTTAGCAGAATGAATCACCGATACGCGAGCGAACGTGAA
GCGACTGCTGCTGCAAAACGTCTGCGACCTGAGCAACAACATGAATGGTCTTCGGTTTCCGTGTTTCGTA
AAGTCTGGAAACGCGGAAGTCAGCGCCCTGCACCATTATGTTCCGGATCTGCATCGCAGGATGCTGCTGG
CTACCCTGTGGAACACCTACATCTGTATTAACGAAGCGCTGGCATTGACCCTGAGTGATTTTTCTCTGGT
CCCGCCGCATCCATACCGCCAGTTGTTTACCCTCACAACGTTCCAGTAACCGGGCATGTTCATCATCAGT
AACCCGTATCGTGAGCATCCTCTCTCGTTTCATCGGTATCATTACCCCCATGAACAGAAATCCCCCTTAC
ACGGAGGCATCAGTGACCAAACAGGAAAAAACCGCCCTTAACATGGCCCGCTTTATCAGAAGCCAGACAT
TAACGCTTCTGGAGAAACTCAACGAGCTGGACGCGGATGAACAGGCAGACATCTGTGAATCGCTTCACGA
CCACGCTGATGAGCTTTACCGCAGGATCCGCGAAATTGTAAGCGTTAATATTTTGTTAAAATTCGCGTTA
AATTTTTGTTAAATCAGCTCATTTTTTAACCAATAGGCCGAAATCGGCAAAATCCCTTATAAATCAAAAG
AATAGACCGAGATAGGGT
[37 nt withheld, positions 2849-2885]
AAAGAACGTGGACTCCAACGTCAAAGG
[49 nt withheld, positions 2913-2961]
T
[91 nt withheld, positions 2963-3053]
G
[124 nt withheld, positions 3055-3178]
CGCGGATCCTGCCTCGCGCGTTTCGGTGATGACGGTGAAAACCTCTGACACATGCAGCTCCCGGAGACGG
TCACAGCTTGTCTGTAAGCGGATGCCGGGAGCAGACAAGCCCGTCAGGGCGCGTCAGCGGGTGTTGGCGG
GTGTCGGGGCGCAGCCATGACCCAGTCACGTAGCGATAGCGGAGTGTATACTGGCTTAACTATGCGGCAT
CAGAGCAGATTGTACTGAGAGTGCACCATATGCGGTGTGAAATACCGCACAGATGCGTAAGGAGAAAATA
CCGCATCAGGCGCTCTTCCGCTTCCTCGCTCACTGACTCGCTGCGCTCGGTCGTTCGGCTGCGGCGAGCG
GTATCAGCTCACTCAAAGGCGGTAATACGGTTATCCACAGAATCAGGGGATAACGCAGGAAAGAACATGT
GAGCAAAAGGCCAGCAAAAGGCCAGGAACCGTAAAAAGGCCGCGTTGCTGGCGTTTTTCCATAGGCTCCG
CCCCCCTGACGAGCATCACAAAAATCGACGCTCAAGTCAGAGGTGGCGAAACCCGACAGGACTATAAAGA
TACCAGGGTTTCCCCCTGGAAGCTCCCTCGTGCGCTCTCCTGTTCCGACCCTGCCGCTTACCGGATACCT
GTCCGCCTTTCTCCCTTCGGGAAGCGTGGCGCTTTCTCATAGCTCACGCTGTAGGTATCTCAGTTCGGTG
TAGGTCGTTCGCTCCAAGCTGGGCTGTGTGCACGAACCCCCCGTTCAGCCCGACCGCTGCGCCTTATCCG
GTAACTATCGTCTTGAGTCCAACCCGGTAAGACACGACTTATCGCCACTGGCAGCAGCCACTGGTAACAG
GATTAGCAGAGCGAGGTATGTAGGCGGTGCTACAGAGTTCTTGAAGTGGTGGCCTAACTACGGCTACACT
AGAAGGACAGTATTTGGTATCTGCGCTCTGCTGAAGCCAGTTACCTTCGGAAAAAGAGTTGGTAGCTCTT
GATCCGGCAAACAAACCACCGCTGGTAGCGGTGGTTTTTTTGTTTGCAAGCAGCAGATTACGCGCAGAAA
AAAAGGATCTCAAGAAGATCCTTTGATCTTTTCTACGGGGTCTGACGCTCAGTGGAACGAAAACTCACGT
TAAGGGATTTTGGTCATGAGATTATCAAAAAGGATCTTCACCTAGATCCTTTTAAATTAAAAATGAAGTT
TTAAATCAATCTAAAGTATATATGAGTAAACTTGGTCTGACAGTTACCAATGCTTAATCAGTGAGGCACC
TATCTCAGCGATCTGTCTATTTCGTTCATCCATAGTTGCCTGACTCCCCGTCGTGTAGATAACTACGATA
CGGGAGGGCTTACCATCTGGCCCCAGTGCTGCAATGATACCGCGAGACCCACGCTCACCGGCTCCAGATT
TATCAGCAATAAACCAGCCAGCCGGAAGGGCCGAGCGCAGAAGTGGTCCTGCAACTTTATCCGCCTCCAT
CCAGTCTATTAATTGTTGCCGGGAAGCTAGAGTAAGTAGTTCGCCAGTTAATAGTTTGCGCAACGTTGTT
GCCATTGCTGCAGGCATCGTGGTGTCACGCTCGTCGTTTGGTATGGCTTCATTCAGCTCCGGTTCCCAAC
GATCAAGGCGAGTTACATGATCCCCCATGTTGTGCAAAAAAGCGGTTAGCTCCTTCGGTCCTCCGATCGT
TGTCAGAAGTAAGTTGGCCGCAGTGTTATCACTCATGGTTATGGCAGCACTGCATAATTCTCTTACTGTC
ATGCCATCCGTAAGATGCTTTTCTGTGACTGGTGAGTACTCAACCAAGTCATTCTGAGAATAGTGTATGC
GGCGACCGAGTTGCTCTTGCCCGGCGTCAACACGGGATAATACCGCGCCACATAGCAGAACTTTAAAAGT
GCTCATCATTGGAAAACGTTCTTCGGGGCGAAAACTCTCAAGGATCTTACCGCTGTTGAGATCCAGTTCG
ATGTAACCCACTCGTGCACCCAACTGATCTTCAGCATCTTTTACTTTCACCAGCGTTTCTGGGTGAGCAA
AAACAGGAAGGCAAAATGCCGCAAAAAAGGGAATAAGGGCGACACGGAAATGTTGAATACTCATACTCTT
CCTTTTTCAATATTATTGAAGCATTTATCAGGGTTATTGTCTCATGAGCGGATACATATTTGAATGTATT
TAGAAAAATAAACAAATAGGGGTTCCGCGCACATTTCCCCGAAAAGTGCCACCTGACGTCTAAGAAACCA
TTATTATCATGACATTAACCTATAAAAATAGGCGTATCACGAGGCCCTTTCGTCTTCAAGAATTCCCGAC
ACCATCGAATGGTGCAAAACCTTTCGCGGTATGGCATGATAGCGCCCGGAAGAGAGTCAATTCAGGGTGG
TGAATGTGAAACCAGTAACGTTATACGATGTCGCAGAGTATGCCGGTGTCTCTTATCAGACCGTTTCCCG
CGTGGTGAACCAGGCCAGCCACGTTTCTGCGAAAACGCGGGAAAAAGTGGAAGCGGCGATGGCGGAGCTG
AATTACATTCCCAACCGCGTGGCACAACAACTGGCGGGCAAACAGTCGTTGCTGATTGGCGTTGCCACCT
CCAGTCTGGCCCTGCACGCGCCGTCGCAAATTGTCGCGGCGATTAAATCTCGCGCCGATCAACTGGGTGC
CAGCGTGGTGGTGTCGATGGTAGAACGAAGCGGCGTCGAAGCCTGTAAAGCGGCGGTGCACAATCTTCTC
GCGCAACGCGTCAGTGGGCTGATCATTAACTATCCGCTGGATGACCAGGATGCCATTGCTGTGGAAGCTG
CCTGCACTAATGTTCCGGCGTTATTTCTTGATGTCTCTGACCAGACACCCATCAACAGTATTATTTTCTC
CCATGAAGACGGTACGCGACTGGGCGTGGAGCATCTGGTCGCATTGGGTCACCAGCAAATCGCGCTGTTA
GCGGGCCCATTAAGTTCTGTCTCGGCGCGTCTGCGTCTGGCTGGCTGGCATAAATATCTCACTCGCAATC
AAATTCAGCCGATAGCGGAACGGGAAGGCGACTGGAGTGCCATGTCCGGTTTTCAACAAACCATGCAAAT
GCTGAATGAGGGCATCGTTCCCACTGCGATGCTGGTTGCCAACGATCAGATGGCGCTGGGCGCAATGCGC
GCCATTACCGAGTCCGGGCTGCGCGTTGGTGCGGATATCTCGGTAGTGGGATACGACGATACCGAAGACA
GCTCATGTTATATCCCGCCGTTAACCACCATCAAACAGGATTTTCGCCTGCTGGGGCAAACCAGCGTGGA
CCGCTTGCTGCAACTCTCTCAGGGCCAGGCGGTGAAGGGCAATCAGCTGTTGCCCGTCTCACTGGTGAAA
AGAAAAACCACCCTGGCGCCCAATACGCAAACCGCCTCTCCCCGCGCGTTGGCCGATTCATTAATGCAGC
TGGCACGACAGGTTTCCCGACTGGAAAGCGGGCAGTGAGCGCAACGCAATTAATGTAAGTTAGCTCACTC
ATTAGGCACAATTCTCATGTTTGACAGCTTATCATCGACTGCACGGTGCACCAATGCTTCTGGCGTCAGG
CAGCCATCGGAAGCTGTGGTATGGCTGTGCAGGTCGTAAATCACTGCATAATTCGTGTCGCTCAAGGCGC
ACTCCCGTTCTGGATAATGTTTTTTGCGCCGACATCATAACGGTTCTGGCAAATATTCTGAAATGAGCTG
Features (pLannotate 1.2.2; 21 found; start..end, strand, type, name):
      1..29      +  promoter       tac promoter: strong E. coli promoter; hybrid between the trp and lac UV5 promoters
     37..53      +  protein_bind   lac operator: The lac repressor binds to the lac operator to inhibit transcription in E. coli. This inhibition can be relieved by adding lactose or isopropyl-β-D-thiogalactopyranoside (IPTG). lac repressor encoded by lacI
    138..155     +  CDS            6xHis: 6xHis affinity tag
    171..824     +  CDS            GST26_SCHJA: Experimental evidence at protein level: Swiss-Prot protein existence level 1. GST isoenzymes appear to play a central role in the parasite detoxification system. Other functions are also suspected including a role in increasing the solubility of haematin in the parasite gut. From Schistosoma japonicum (Blood fluke).
    948..1064    +  CDS            ARHGAP9 (fragment): RHG09_HUMAN - Experimental evidence at protein level: Swiss-Prot protein existence level 1. GTPase activator for the Rho-type GTPases by converting them to an inactive GDP-bound state. Has a substantial GAP activity toward CDC42 and RAC1 and less toward RHOA. Has a role in regulating adhesion of hematopoietic cells to the extracellular matrix. Binds phosphoinositides, and has the highest affinity for phosphatidylinositol 3,4,5-trisphosphate, followed by phosphatidylinositol 3,4-bisphosphate and phosphatidylinositol 4,5- bisphosphate. From Homo sapiens (Human).
   1083..1130    +  terminator     fd terminator (sequence withheld): central terminator from bacteriophage fd (Otsuka and Kunisawa, 1982)
   1135..1347    +  CDS            M13 gene III (fragment) (sequence partly withheld): pIII; III; minor coat protein
   1362..1832    +  CDS            M13 gene III (fragment) (sequence partly withheld): pIII; III; minor coat protein
   1854..1924    +  CDS            TcR (fragment): tetracycline efflux protein; tet; confers resistance to tetracycline
   2166..2546    -  CDS            YPB1_ECOLX: Protein predicted: Swiss-Prot protein existence level 4. From Escherichia coli.
   2563..2714    +  CDS            rop (fragment): Rop protein, which maintains plasmids at low copy number; rop
   2750..3178    -  rep_origin     f1 ori (sequence partly withheld): f1 bacteriophage origin of replication; arrow indicates direction of (+) strand synthesis
   3187..3226    +  CDS            rop (fragment): Rop protein, which maintains plasmids at low copy number; rop
   3328..3468    +  misc_feature   bom: basis of mobility region from pBR322
   3654..4241    -  rep_origin     ori: high-copy-number ColE1/pMB1/pBR322/pUC origin of replication
   4412..5272    -  CDS            AmpR: β-lactamase; bla; confers resistance to ampicillin, carbenicillin, and related antibiotics
   5273..5377    -  promoter       AmpR promoter: bla
   5486..5563    +  promoter       lacIq promoter: lacI (mutant); In the lacIq allele, a single base change in the promoter boosts expression of the lacI gene about 10-fold.
   5564..6646    +  CDS            lacI: lac repressor; lacI; The lac repressor binds to the lac operator to inhibit transcription in E. coli. This inhibition can be relieved by adding lactose or isopropyl-β-D-thiogalactopyranoside (IPTG).
   6659..6680    +  protein_bind   CAP binding site: CAP binding activates transcription in the presence of cAMP. E. coli catabolite activator protein
   6699..6716    +  promoter       tet promoter (fragment): E. coli promoter for tetracycline efflux protein gene
