[The description below was written by a language model from this plasmid's Addgene catalogue record and pLannotate feature annotations shown in this document.]
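Description:
pHH0103 ARHGAP9 WW domain is a 6,888 nt bacterial expression plasmid for producing the WW domain of human ARHGAP9, a Rho-family GTPase-activating protein, as a soluble fusion protein in E. coli. It replicates through a ColE1/pMB1-type origin and is selected with ampicillin via the bla gene. The backbone also carries a pBR322 bom region, rop fragments interrupted by an f1 phage origin, and a remnant of the tetracycline resistance gene. The catalogue lists copy number as unknown.

Expression is driven by the hybrid tac promoter followed by a lac operator. A lacI gene under the lacIq promoter on the same plasmid supplies repressor, so transcription is held off until induction with IPTG. The annotated reading frame begins with a 6xHis tag, followed by Schistosoma japonicum GST, so the product can in principle be captured on either nickel or glutathione resin, although the catalogue mentions only the N-terminal GST. According to the depositor's comments, a linker sits between GST and the WW domain; its sequence resembles a TEV protease recognition site, which would allow removal of the tags. The 183 bp insert was codon optimized for bacteria and cloned between SfiI and NotI sites.

Downstream of the insert lie an fd phage terminator and two fragments of M13 gene III. This suggests that the backbone derives from a phage-display phagemid, though the record does not say so, and the gene III fragments do not appear to be part of the intended product. The stated purpose is simply bacterial expression of the domain. Purified GST-WW fusions of this kind are commonly used in binding and ligand-specificity studies.
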