Addgene plasmid #104286: pHH0103 ARHGAP9 WW domain
Purpose: Bacterial expression of WW domain from ARHGAP9
Depositing lab: Sachdev Sidhu & Marius Sudol. Depositing organization: University of Toronto.
Backbone
  Vector backbone: pHH0103
  Vector type: Bacterial Expression
Growth in bacteria
  Bacterial resistance: Ampicillin, 100 μg/mL
  Growth temperature: 37°C
  Growth strain: DH5alpha
  Copy number: Unknown
Gene/Insert
  Gene/Insert name: ARHGAP9 WW domain
  Species: H. sapiens (human)
  Insert size (bp): 183
  Mutation: codon optimized for expression in bacteria
  Entrez Gene: ARHGAP9 (a.k.a. 10C, FLJ16525, MGC1295, RGL1)
  Promoter: tac
  Tag / fusion protein: GST (N terminal on backbone)
  Cloning method: Restriction Enzyme; 5′ cloning site SfiI (unknown if destroyed); 3′ cloning site NotI (unknown if destroyed)
  Sequencing primers: 5′ pGEX-5'
Terms and licenses: Academic/Nonprofit Terms; Industry Terms: Not Available to Industry
Depositor comments: Amino acid sequence: Linker - ENLYFQGRRASV(gagctc) and WW domain - PLLQRPDAWEQHLDPNSGRCFYINSLTGCKSWKPPRRSR
How to cite: pHH0103 ARHGAP9 WW domain was a gift from Sachdev Sidhu & Marius Sudol (Addgene plasmid # 104286 ; http://n2t.net/addgene:104286 ; RRID:Addgene_104286)
