>Addgene plasmid #104286 | pHH0103 ARHGAP9 WW domain | depositor partial sequence | sequence record 197438 | WW domain with linker
GGCCCAGCCGGCCGAAAATCTGTACTTCCAAGGTCGTCGTGCCTCTGTGGAGCTCCCGCTGCTGCAACGT
CCGGATGCGTGGGAACAACATCTGGATCCGAACTCAGGTCGCTGCTTCTATATCAACTCTCTGACGGGCT
GCAAAAGCTGGAAACCGCCGCGTCGCTCTCGTTAGGCGGCCGC
